>Addgene plasmid #147933 | pcDNA3.1-MS2-HA-HsNanos1-del1-58_X | depositor full sequence | sequence record 290380 | Full Sequence
GACGGATCGGGAGATCTCCCGATCCCCTATGGTGCACTCTCAGTACAATCTGCTCTGATGCCGCATAGTT
AAGCCAGTATCTGCTCCCTGCTTGTGTGTTGGAGGTCGCTGAGTAGTGCGCGAGCAAAATTTAAGCTACA
ACAAGGCAAGGCTTGACCGACAATTGCATGAAGAATCTGCTTAGGGTTAGGCGTTTTGCGCTGCTTCGCG
ATGTACGGGCCAGATATACGCGTTGACATTGATTATTGACTAGTTATTAATAGTAATCAATTACGGGGTC
ATTAGTTCATAGCCCATATATGGAGTTCCGCGTTACATAACTTACGGTAAATGGCCCGCCTGGCTGACCG
CCCAACGACCCCCGCCCATTGACGTCAATAATGACGTATGTTCCCATAGTAACGCCAATAGGGACTTTCC
ATTGACGTCAATGGGTGGAGTATTTACGGTAAACTGCCCACTTGGCAGTACATCAAGTGTATCATATGCC
AAGTACGCCCCCTATTGACGTCAATGACGGTAAATGGCCCGCCTGGCATTATGCCCAGTACATGACCTTA
TGGGACTTTCCTACTTGGCAGTACATCTACGTATTAGTCATCGCTATTACCATGGTGATGCGGTTTTGGC
AGTACATCAATGGGCGTGGATAGCGGTTTGACTCACGGGGATTTCCAAGTCTCCACCCCATTGACGTCAA
TGGGAGTTTGTTTTGGCACCAAAATCAACGGGACTTTCCAAAATGTCGTAACAACTCCGCCCCATTGACG
CAAATGGGCGGTAGGCGTGTACGGTGGGAGGTCTATATAAGCAGAGCTCTCTGGCTAACTAGAGAACCCA
CTGCTTACTGGCTTATCGAAATTAATACGACTCACTATAGGGAGACCCAAGCTTGCCACCATGGCTTCTA
ACTTTACTCAGTTCGTTCTCGTCGACAATGGCGGAACTGGCGACGTGACTGTCGCCCCAAGCAACTTCGC
TAACGGGGTCGCTGAATGGATCAGCTCTAACTCGCGATCACAGGCTTACAAAGTAACCTGTAGCGTTCGT
CAGAGCTCTGCGCAGAATCGCAAATACACCATCAAAGTCGAGGTGCCTAAAGTGGCAACCCAGACTGTTG
GTGGTGAAGAGCTTCCTGTAGCCGGATGGAGATCTTACTTAAATATGGAACTAACCATTCCAATTTTCGC
CACGAATTCCGACTGCGAGCTTATTGTTAAGGCAATGCAAGGTCTCCTAAAAGATGGAAACCCGATTCCC
TCGGCCATCGCGGCCAACTCCGGCATCTACGGAGGTGGAGGTGGATCTGGTGGATCTCCTCCACATATGG
CTTACCCATACGATGTTCCAGATTACGCTCCTCCAAAGCTTGGATCCGAATTCCCGGGTCGACTCGAGGG
CGAGCCCAGATTCGGATGTGCCAGAGGCGGAAATGGCGGCGGAGGCAGCCCTCCTAGTAGCAGCAGCAGC
TCCTGTTGCAGCCCTCACACAGGCGCTGGACCTGGCGCTCTGGGACCTGCACTGGGCCCACCTGACTACG
ACGAGGACGACGACGATGACAGCGACGAGCCTGGCAGCAGAGGCAGATACCTGGGCTCTGCCCTGGAACT
GCGGGCTCTGGAACTGTGTGCCGGACCTGCTGAAGCCGGCCTGCTGGAAGAGAGATTCGCCGAGCTGAGC
CCCTTCGCCGGCAGAGCTGCAGCAGTGCTGCTGGGATGTGCTCCTGCTGCCGCAGCCGCCGCTACAACAA
CATCTGAGGCCACCCCTCGGGAAGAGAGGGCTCCTGCTTGGGCCGCTGAACCTAGACTGCATGCTGCCTC
TGGCGCCGCTGCTGCAAGACTGCTGAAACCCGAACTGCAAGTGTGCGTGTTCTGCCGGAACAACAAAGAA
GCTATGGCCCTGTACACCACCCACATCCTGAAGGGCCCCGACGGCAGAGTGCTGTGTCCCGTGCTGCGGA
GATACACATGCCCTCTGTGTGGCGCCAGCGGCGACAATGCCCACACCATCAAGTACTGCCCCCTGAGCAA
GGTGCCCCCTCCACCAGCTAGACCCCCTCCAAGATCTGCCAGAGATGGCCCCCCTGGCAAGAAGCTGAGA
TAATCTAGAGTCGACCCGGGCGGCCGCCTAGAGGGCCCTATTCTATAGTGTCACCTAAATGCTAGAGCTC
GCTGATCAGCCTCGACTGTGCCTTCTAGTTGCCAGCCATCTGTTGTTTGCCCCTCCCCCGTGCCTTCCTT
GACCCTGGAAGGTGCCACTCCCACTGTCCTTTCCTAATAAAATGAGGAAATTGCATCGCATTGTCTGAGT
AGGTGTCATTCTATTCTGGGGGGTGGGGTGGGGCAGGACAGCAAGGGGGAGGATTGGGAAGACAATAGCA
GGCATGCTGGGGATGCGGTGGGCTCTATGGCTTCTGAGGCGGAAAGAACCAGCTGGGGCTCTAGGGGGTA
TCCCC
[124 nt withheld, positions 2456-2579]
C
[91 nt withheld, positions 2581-2671]
A
[49 nt withheld, positions 2673-2721]
CCTTTGACGTTGGAGTCCACGTTCTTT
[37 nt withheld, positions 2749-2785]
ACCCTATCTCGGTCTATTCTTTTGATTTATAAGGGATTTTGCCGATTTCGGCCTATTGGTTAAAAAATGA
GCTGATTTAACAAAAATTTAACGCGAATTAATTCTGTGGAATGTGTGTCAGTTAGGGTGTGGAAAGTCCC
CAGGCTCCCCAGCAGGCAGAAGTATGCAAAGCATGCATCTCAATTAGTCAGCAACCAGGTGTGGAAAGTC
CCCAGGCTCCCCAGCAGGCAGAAGTATGCAAAGCATGCATCTCAATTAGTCAGCAACCATAGTCCCGCCC
CTAACTCCGCCCATCCCGCCCCTAACTCCGCCCAGTTCCGCCCATTCTCCGCCCCATGGCTGACTAATTT
TTTTTATTTATGCAGAGGCCGAGGCCGCCTCTGCCTCTGAGCTATTCCAGAAGTAGTGAGGAGGCTTTTT
TGGAGGCCTAGGCTTTTGCAAAAAGCTCCCGGGAGCTTGTATATCCATTTTCGGATCTGATCAAGAGACA
GGATGAGGATCGTTTCGCATGATTGAACAAGATGGATTGCACGCAGGTTCTCCGGCCGCTTGGGTGGAGA
GGCTATTCGGCTATGACTGGGCACAACAGACAATCGGCTGCTCTGATGCCGCCGTGTTCCGGCTGTCAGC
GCAGGGGCGCCCGGTTCTTTTTGTCAAGACCGACCTGTCCGGTGCCCTGAATGAACTGCAGGACGAGGCA
GCGCGGCTATCGTGGCTGGCCACGACGGGCGTTCCTTGCGCAGCTGTGCTCGACGTTGTCACTGAAGCGG
GAAGGGACTGGCTGCTATTGGGCGAAGTGCCGGGGCAGGATCTCCTGTCATCTCACCTTGCTCCTGCCGA
GAAAGTATCCATCATGGCTGATGCAATGCGGCGGCTGCATACGCTTGATCCGGCTACCTGCCCATTCGAC
CACCAAGCGAAACATCGCATCGAGCGAGCACGTACTCGGATGGAAGCCGGTCTTGTCGATCAGGATGATC
TGGACGAAGAGCATCAGGGGCTCGCGCCAGCCGAACTGTTCGCCAGGCTCAAGGCGCGCATGCCCGACGG
CGAGGATCTCGTCGTGACCCATGGCGATGCCTGCTTGCCGAATATCATGGTGGAAAATGGCCGCTTTTCT
GGATTCATCGACTGTGGCCGGCTGGGTGTGGCGGACCGCTATCAGGACATAGCGTTGGCTACCCGTGATA
TTGCTGAAGAGCTTGGCGGCGAATGGGCTGACCGCTTCCTCGTGCTTTACGGTATCGCCGCTCCCGATTC
GCAGCGCATCGCCTTCTATCGCCTTCTTGACGAGTTCTTCTGAGCGGGACTCTGGGGTTCGAAATGACCG
ACCAAGCGACGCCCAACCTGCCATCACGAGATTTCGATTCCACCGCCGCCTTCTATGAAAGGTTGGGCTT
CGGAATCGTTTTCCGGGACGCCGGCTGGATGATCCTCCAGCGCGGGGATCTCATGCTGGAGTTCTTCGCC
CACCCCAACTTGTTTATTGCAGCTTATAATGGTTACAAATAAAGCAATAGCATCACAAATTTCACAAATA
AAGCATTTTTTTCACTGCATTCTAGTTGTGGTTTGTCCAAACTCATCAATGTATCTTATCATGTCTGTAT
ACCGTCGACCTCTAGCTAGAGCTTGGCGTAATCATGGTCATAGCTGTTTCCTGTGTGAAATTGTTATCCG
CTCACAATTCCACACAACATACGAGCCGGAAGCATAAAGTGTAAAGCCTGGGGTGCCTAATGAGTGAGCT
AACTCACATTAATTGCGTTGCGCTCACTGCCCGCTTTCCAGTCGGGAAACCTGTCGTGCCAGCTGCATTA
ATGAATCGGCCAACGCGCGGGGAGAGGCGGTTTGCGTATTGGGCGCTCTTCCGCTTCCTCGCTCACTGAC
TCGCTGCGCTCGGTCGTTCGGCTGCGGCGAGCGGTATCAGCTCACTCAAAGGCGGTAATACGGTTATCCA
CAGAATCAGGGGATAACGCAGGAAAGAACATGTGAGCAAAAGGCCAGCAAAAGGCCAGGAACCGTAAAAA
GGCCGCGTTGCTGGCGTTTTTCCATAGGCTCCGCCCCCCTGACGAGCATCACAAAAATCGACGCTCAAGT
CAGAGGTGGCGAAACCCGACAGGACTATAAAGATACCAGGCGTTTCCCCCTGGAAGCTCCCTCGTGCGCT
CTCCTGTTCCGACCCTGCCGCTTACCGGATACCTGTCCGCCTTTCTCCCTTCGGGAAGCGTGGCGCTTTC
TCATAGCTCACGCTGTAGGTATCTCAGTTCGGTGTAGGTCGTTCGCTCCAAGCTGGGCTGTGTGCACGAA
CCCCCCGTTCAGCCCGACCGCTGCGCCTTATCCGGTAACTATCGTCTTGAGTCCAACCCGGTAAGACACG
ACTTATCGCCACTGGCAGCAGCCACTGGTAACAGGATTAGCAGAGCGAGGTATGTAGGCGGTGCTACAGA
GTTCTTGAAGTGGTGGCCTAACTACGGCTACACTAGAAGAACAGTATTTGGTATCTGCGCTCTGCTGAAG
CCAGTTACCTTCGGAAAAAGAGTTGGTAGCTCTTGATCCGGCAAACAAACCACCGCTGGTAGCGGTTTTT
TTGTTTGCAAGCAGCAGATTACGCGCAGAAAAAAAGGATCTCAAGAAGATCCTTTGATCTTTTCTACGGG
GTCTGACGCTCAGTGGAACGAAAACTCACGTTAAGGGATTTTGGTCATGAGATTATCAAAAAGGATCTTC
ACCTAGATCCTTTTAAATTAAAAATGAAGTTTTAAATCAATCTAAAGTATATATGAGTAAACTTGGTCTG
ACAGTTACCAATGCTTAATCAGTGAGGCACCTATCTCAGCGATCTGTCTATTTCGTTCATCCATAGTTGC
CTGACTCCCCGTCGTGTAGATAACTACGATACGGGAGGGCTTACCATCTGGCCCCAGTGCTGCAATGATA
CCGCGAGACCCACGCTCACCGGCTCCAGATTTATCAGCAATAAACCAGCCAGCCGGAAGGGCCGAGCGCA
GAAGTGGTCCTGCAACTTTATCCGCCTCCATCCAGTCTATTAATTGTTGCCGGGAAGCTAGAGTAAGTAG
TTCGCCAGTTAATAGTTTGCGCAACGTTGTTGCCATTGCTACAGGCATCGTGGTGTCACGCTCGTCGTTT
GGTATGGCTTCATTCAGCTCCGGTTCCCAACGATCAAGGCGAGTTACATGATCCCCCATGTTGTGCAAAA
AAGCGGTTAGCTCCTTCGGTCCTCCGATCGTTGTCAGAAGTAAGTTGGCCGCAGTGTTATCACTCATGGT
TATGGCAGCACTGCATAATTCTCTTACTGTCATGCCATCCGTAAGATGCTTTTCTGTGACTGGTGAGTAC
TCAACCAAGTCATTCTGAGAATAGTGTATGCGGCGACCGAGTTGCTCTTGCCCGGCGTCAATACGGGATA
ATACCGCGCCACATAGCAGAACTTTAAAAGTGCTCATCATTGGAAAACGTTCTTCGGGGCGAAAACTCTC
AAGGATCTTACCGCTGTTGAGATCCAGTTCGATGTAACCCACTCGTGCACCCAACTGATCTTCAGCATCT
TTTACTTTCACCAGCGTTTCTGGGTGAGCAAAAACAGGAAGGCAAAATGCCGCAAAAAAGGGAATAAGGG
CGACACGGAAATGTTGAATACTCATACTCTTCCTTTTTCAATATTATTGAAGCATTTATCAGGGTTATTG
TCTCATGAGCGGATACATATTTGAATGTATTTAGAAAAATAAACAAATAGGGGTTCCGCGCACATTTCCC
CGAAAAGTGCCACCTGACGTC
Features (pLannotate 1.2.2; 23 found; start..end, strand, type, name):
     28..80      -  misc_feature   bom (fragment): basis of mobility region from pBR322
    235..614     +  enhancer       CMV enhancer: human cytomegalovirus immediate early enhancer
    615..818     +  promoter       CMV promoter: human cytomegalovirus (CMV) immediate early promoter
    814..847     +  LTR            5' LTR (truncated) (fragment): truncated 5' long terminal repeat (LTR) from HIV-1
    863..881     +  promoter       T7 promoter: promoter for bacteriophage T7 RNA polymerase
    904..1290    +  CDS            MS2: bacteriophage MS2 coat protein binds to a specific stem-loop structure in the viral RNA (Peabody, 1993)
   1333..1359    +  CDS            3xHA (fragment): three tandem HA epitope tags
   1396..2100    +  CDS            NANOS1 (fragment): NANO1_HUMAN - Also known as NOS1. Experimental evidence at protein level: Swiss-Prot protein existence level 1. May act as a translational repressor which regulates translation of specific mRNAs by forming a complex with PUM2 that associates with the 3'-UTR of mRNA targets. Capable of interfering with the proadhesive and anti-invasive functions of E-cadherin. Up-regulates the production of MMP14 to promote tumor cell invasion. From Homo sapiens (Human).
   2142..2160    -  promoter       SP6 promoter: promoter for bacteriophage SP6 RNA polymerase
   2186..2410    +  polyA_signal   bGH poly(A) signal: bovine growth hormone polyadenylation signal
   2414..2435    +  promoter       SV40 promoter (fragment): SV40 enhancer and early promoter
   2456..2884    +  rep_origin     f1 ori (sequence partly withheld): f1 bacteriophage origin of replication; arrow indicates direction of (+) strand synthesis
   2898..3227    +  promoter       SV40 promoter: SV40 enhancer and early promoter
   3294..4085    +  CDS            neo: KKA2_KLEPN - Also known as kan, nptII. Experimental evidence at protein level: Swiss-Prot protein existence level 1. Resistance to kanamycin, neomycin, paromomycin, ribostamycin, butirosin and gentamicin B. From Klebsiella pneumoniae.
   4109..4267    +  CDS            ble (fragment): BLE_KLEPN - Experimental evidence at protein level: Swiss-Prot protein existence level 1. Binding protein with a strong affinity to the bleomycin family of antibiotics. Binds to CL990; an antimitotic-antibiotic compound. From Klebsiella pneumoniae.
   4262..4383    +  polyA_signal   SV40 poly(A) signal: SV40 polyadenylation signal
   4456..4472    -  protein_bind   lac operator: The lac repressor binds to the lac operator to inhibit transcription in E. coli. This inhibition can be relieved by adding lactose or isopropyl-β-D-thiogalactopyranoside (IPTG). lac repressor encoded by lacI
   4480..4510    -  promoter       lac promoter: promoter for the E. coli lac operon
   4525..4546    -  protein_bind   CAP binding site: CAP binding activates transcription in the presence of cAMP. E. coli catabolite activator protein
   4559..4651    -  CDS            lacI (fragment): lac repressor; lacI; The lac repressor binds to the lac operator to inhibit transcription in E. coli. This inhibition can be relieved by adding lactose or isopropyl-β-D-thiogalactopyranoside (IPTG).
   4834..5419    -  rep_origin     ori: high-copy-number ColE1/pMB1/pBR322/pUC origin of replication
   5590..6450    -  CDS            AmpR: β-lactamase; bla; confers resistance to ampicillin, carbenicillin, and related antibiotics
   6451..6555    -  promoter       AmpR promoter: bla
