[The description below was written by a language model from this plasmid's Addgene catalogue record and pLannotate feature annotations shown in this document.]
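Description:
pcDNA3.1-MS2-HA-HsNanos1-del1-58_X is a 6,586 nt mammalian expression plasmid. The catalogue lists the backbone as unknown, but the name and the annotated features match a pcDNA3.1-type vector. It is maintained in E. coli at high copy through a ColE1/pUC-type origin and selected with ampicillin via the AmpR (β-lactamase) cassette. An f1 origin is also present. An SV40 early promoter drives a neomycin phosphotransferase (neo) gene followed by an SV40 polyadenylation signal, which could in principle allow selection of stably transfected mammalian cells. Short annotated fragments such as ble, lacI, the lac promoter/operator, bom and a truncated HIV-1 LTR match appear to be backbone remnants or partial hits rather than functional parts.

The expression cassette uses the CMV immediate-early enhancer and promoter and ends in the bovine growth hormone polyadenylation signal. T7 and SP6 promoters flank the insert. The open reading frame is a fusion of the bacteriophage MS2 coat protein, an HA epitope tag (annotated as a partial match to a 3xHA element) and human NANOS1. By its name, the NANOS1 portion lacks residues 1–58. The depositor notes that the insert was synthesized and codon optimized for expression in human cells.

The MS2 coat protein binds a specific RNA stem-loop, so such a fusion can be tethered to a reporter mRNA that carries MS2 binding sites, while the HA tag allows detection of the protein. The record states the purpose only as mammalian expression. The associated publication concerns Nanos-mediated recruitment of the CCR4-NOT complex and translational repression, which suggests this N-terminal deletion was used to test how that region contributes to repression.
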