Addgene plasmid #147933: pcDNA3.1-MS2-HA-HsNanos1-del1-58_X
Purpose: Mammalian Expression of HsNanos1-del1-58
Depositing lab: Elisa Izaurralde. Depositing organization: Max Planck Institute for Developmental Biology. Publication: Structural basis for the Nanos-mediated recruitment of the CCR4-NOT complex and translational repression. Bhandari D, Raisch T, Weichenrieder O, Jonas S, Izaurralde E. Genes Dev. 2014 Apr 15;28(8):888-901. doi: 10.1101/gad.237289.113. PubMed 24736845.
Backbone
  Vector backbone: Unknown
  Vector type: Mammalian Expression
Growth in bacteria
  Bacterial resistance: Ampicillin, 100 μg/mL
  Growth temperature: 37°C
  Growth strain: DH5alpha
  Copy number: High Copy
Gene/Insert
  Gene/Insert name: HsNanos1-del1-58
  Species: H. sapiens (human)
  Entrez Gene: NANOS1 (a.k.a. RP11-498J9.3, NOS1)
  Cloning method: Unknown
Terms and licenses: Academic/Nonprofit Terms; Industry Terms: Not Available to Industry
Depositor comments: synthesized DNA from GeneArt. Codon optimized for Expression in human cells. Plasmids from this collection were made available to the research community and donated after the lab closed. Please note that the sequence provided by the depositing laboratory may be theoretical/predicted or based on Sanger sequencing results. There may be discrepancies between sequencing results obtained by Addgene and the depositor sequence. If an Addgene verified sequence is not available, please contact before placing your order to request that our lab fully sequence the plasmid.
How to cite: pcDNA3.1-MS2-HA-HsNanos1-del1-58_X was a gift from Elisa Izaurralde (Addgene plasmid # 147933 ; http://n2t.net/addgene:147933 ; RRID:Addgene_147933)
